>Addgene plasmid #35544 | pGL3-321/+120 Ebox mut1 | depositor full sequence | sequence record 44890 | pGL3-321/+120 Ebox mut1 sequence 5250 bps
GGTACCGAGCTCTTACGCGTGCTAGCAGAGGTGGAGAGGCGAGAGTTGCCCGCGGCTGCCCCTACCCCTG
CCCATGTCGCCCACACTCCACACGGGCCCCACAGAAGCCTTCCCATCCTGGCTTTTGTTCAACCTCGGTG
GGCGGCAAGGTGGGGGCGGGACGGAGTCTGCGGGGCCTGCGGGGCCCGGGCCTGCGTCACCGTCACTGGC
CCGCCTCCCGCCCGGCCTATGGGAGCCCAGGGGACACACCGGTCGGGGGCCAGGAGCGGAGATTGGCCAG
CGGGAGCTCGCACCTGTGTGGGGCGGGGAGCACTGCTCCTTGTAAGGCGAGCCCCCGCCGAGCCGGCTCT
TCCCTCCCGAGGCCCCCACCTCGCCACCGCCTCCCATTGTCCCGTCGCCCTCGAAACTCTCCCAGAGACG
GGCGAGTTGTCCACCTGTGCAGGTCTGAACTGACTTCCTGTGCCAGGAGATCTGCGATCTAAGTAAGCTT
GGCATTCCGGTACTGTTGGTAAAGCCACCATGGAAGACGCCAAAAACATAAAGAAAGGCCCGGCGCCATT
CTATCCGCTGGAAGATGGAACCGCTGGAGAGCAACTGCATAAGGCTATGAAGAGATACGCCCTGGTTCCT
GGAACAATTGCTTTTACAGATGCACATATCGAGGTGGACATCACTTACGCTGAGTACTTCGAAATGTCCG
TTCGGTTGGCAGAAGCTATGAAACGATATGGGCTGAATACAAATCACAGAATCGTCGTATGCAGTGAAAA
CTCTCTTCAATTCTTTATGCCGGTGTTGGGCGCGTTATTTATCGGAGTTGCAGTTGCGCCCGCGAACGAC
ATTTATAATGAACGTGAATTGCTCAACAGTATGGGCATTTCGCAGCCTACCGTGGTGTTCGTTTCCAAAA
AGGGGTTGCAAAAAATTTTGAACGTGCAAAAAAAGCTCCCAATCATCCAAAAAATTATTATCATGGATTC
TAAAACGGATTACCAGGGATTTCAGTCGATGTACACGTTCGTCACATCTCATCTACCTCCCGGTTTTAAT
GAATACGATTTTGTGCCAGAGTCCTTCGATAGGGACAAGACAATTGCACTGATCATGAACTCCTCTGGAT
CTACTGGTCTGCCTAAAGGTGTCGCTCTGCCTCATAGAACTGCCTGCGTGAGATTCTCGCATGCCAGAGA
TCCTATTTTTGGCAATCAAATCATTCCGGATACTGCGATTTTAAGTGTTGTTCCATTCCATCACGGTTTT
GGAATGTTTACTACACTCGGATATTTGATATGTGGATTTCGAGTCGTCTTAATGTATAGATTTGAAGAAG
AGCTGTTTCTGAGGAGCCTTCAGGATTACAAGATTCAAAGTGCGCTGCTGGTGCCAACCCTATTCTCCTT
CTTCGCCAAAAGCACTCTGATTGACAAATACGATTTATCTAATTTACACGAAATTGCTTCTGGTGGCGCT
CCCCTCTCTAAGGAAGTCGGGGAAGCGGTTGCCAAGAGGTTCCATCTGCCAGGTATCAGGCAAGGATATG
GGCTCACTGAGACTACATCAGCTATTCTGATTACACCCGAGGGGGATGATAAACCGGGCGCGGTCGGTAA
AGTTGTTCCATTTTTTGAAGCGAAGGTTGTGGATCTGGATACCGGGAAAACGCTGGGCGTTAATCAAAGA
GGCGAACTGTGTGTGAGAGGTCCTATGATTATGTCCGGTTATGTAAACAATCCGGAAGCGACCAACGCCT
TGATTGACAAGGATGGATGGCTACATTCTGGAGACATAGCTTACTGGGACGAAGACGAACACTTCTTCAT
CGTTGACCGCCTGAAGTCTCTGATTAAGTACAAAGGCTATCAGGTGGCTCCCGCTGAATTGGAATCCATC
TTGCTCCAACACCCCAACATCTTCGACGCAGGTGTCGCAGGTCTTCCCGACGATGACGCCGGTGAACTTC
CCGCCGCCGTTGTTGTTTTGGAGCACGGAAAGACGATGACGGAAAAAGAGATCGTGGATTACGTCGCCAG
TCAAGTAACAACCGCGAAAAAGTTGCGCGGAGGAGTTGTGTTTGTGGACGAAGTACCGAAAGGTCTTACC
GGAAAACTCGACGCAAGAAAAATCAGAGAGATCCTCATAAAGGCCAAGAAGGGCGGAAAGATCGCCGTGT
AATTCTAGAGTCGGGGCGGCCGGCCGCTTCGAGCAGACATGATAAGATACATTGATGAGTTTGGACAAAC
CACAACTAGAATGCAGTGAAAAAAATGCTTTATTTGTGAAATTTGTGATGCTATTGCTTTATTTGTAACC
ATTATAAGCTGCAATAAACAAGTTAACAACAACAATTGCATTCATTTTATGTTTCAGGTTCAGGGGGAGG
TGTGGGAGGTTTTTTAAAGCAAGTAAAACCTCTACAAATGTGGTAAAATCGATAAGGATCCGTCGACCGA
TGCCCTTGAGAGCCTTCAACCCAGTCAGCTCCTTCCGGTGGGCGCGGGGCATGACTATCGTCGCCGCACT
TATGACTGTCTTCTTTATCATGCAACTCGTAGGACAGGTGCCGGCAGCGCTCTTCCGCTTCCTCGCTCAC
TGACTCGCTGCGCTCGGTCGTTCGGCTGCGGCGAGCGGTATCAGCTCACTCAAAGGCGGTAATACGGTTA
TCCACAGAATCAGGGGATAACGCAGGAAAGAACATGTGAGCAAAAGGCCAGCAAAAGGCCAGGAACCGTA
AAAAGGCCGCGTTGCTGGCGTTTTTCCATAGGCTCCGCCCCCCTGACGAGCATCACAAAAATCGACGCTC
AAGTCAGAGGTGGCGAAACCCGACAGGACTATAAAGATACCAGGCGTTTCCCCCTGGAAGCTCCCTCGTG
CGCTCTCCTGTTCCGACCCTGCCGCTTACCGGATACCTGTCCGCCTTTCTCCCTTCGGGAAGCGTGGCGC
TTTCTCATAGCTCACGCTGTAGGTATCTCAGTTCGGTGTAGGTCGTTCGCTCCAAGCTGGGCTGTGTGCA
CGAACCCCCCGTTCAGCCCGACCGCTGCGCCTTATCCGGTAACTATCGTCTTGAGTCCAACCCGGTAAGA
CACGACTTATCGCCACTGGCAGCAGCCACTGGTAACAGGATTAGCAGAGCGAGGTATGTAGGCGGTGCTA
CAGAGTTCTTGAAGTGGTGGCCTAACTACGGCTACACTAGAAGAACAGTATTTGGTATCTGCGCTCTGCT
GAAGCCAGTTACCTTCGGAAAAAGAGTTGGTAGCTCTTGATCCGGCAAACAAACCACCGCTGGTAGCGGT
GGTTTTTTTGTTTGCAAGCAGCAGATTACGCGCAGAAAAAAAGGATCTCAAGAAGATCCTTTGATCTTTT
CTACGGGGTCTGACGCTCAGTGGAACGAAAACTCACGTTAAGGGATTTTGGTCATGAGATTATCAAAAAG
GATCTTCACCTAGATCCTTTTAAATTAAAAATGAAGTTTTAAATCAATCTAAAGTATATATGAGTAAACT
TGGTCTGACAGTTACCAATGCTTAATCAGTGAGGCACCTATCTCAGCGATCTGTCTATTTCGTTCATCCA
TAGTTGCCTGACTCCCCGTCGTGTAGATAACTACGATACGGGAGGGCTTACCATCTGGCCCCAGTGCTGC
AATGATACCGCGAGACCCACGCTCACCGGCTCCAGATTTATCAGCAATAAACCAGCCAGCCGGAAGGGCC
GAGCGCAGAAGTGGTCCTGCAACTTTATCCGCCTCCATCCAGTCTATTAATTGTTGCCGGGAAGCTAGAG
TAAGTAGTTCGCCAGTTAATAGTTTGCGCAACGTTGTTGCCATTGCTACAGGCATCGTGGTGTCACGCTC
GTCGTTTGGTATGGCTTCATTCAGCTCCGGTTCCCAACGATCAAGGCGAGTTACATGATCCCCCATGTTG
TGCAAAAAAGCGGTTAGCTCCTTCGGTCCTCCGATCGTTGTCAGAAGTAAGTTGGCCGCAGTGTTATCAC
TCATGGTTATGGCAGCACTGCATAATTCTCTTACTGTCATGCCATCCGTAAGATGCTTTTCTGTGACTGG
TGAGTACTCAACCAAGTCATTCTGAGAATAGTGTATGCGGCGACCGAGTTGCTCTTGCCCGGCGTCAATA
CGGGATAATACCGCGCCACATAGCAGAACTTTAAAAGTGCTCATCATTGGAAAACGTTCTTCGGGGCGAA
AACTCTCAAGGATCTTACCGCTGTTGAGATCCAGTTCGATGTAACCCACTCGTGCACCCAACTGATCTTC
AGCATCTTTTACTTTCACCAGCGTTTCTGGGTGAGCAAAAACAGGAAGGCAAAATGCCGCAAAAAAGGGA
ATAAGGGCGACACGGAAATGTTGAATACTCATACTCTTCCTTTTTCAATATTATTGAAGCATTTATCAGG
GTTATTGTCTCATGAGCGGATACATATTTGAATGTATTTAGAAAAATAAACAAATAGGGGTTCCGCGCAC
ATTTCCCCGAAAAGTGCCACCTG
[124 nt withheld, positions 4504-4627]
C
[91 nt withheld, positions 4629-4719]
A
[49 nt withheld, positions 4721-4769]
CCTTTGACGTTGGAGTCCACGTTCTTT
[37 nt withheld, positions 4797-4833]
ACCCTATCTCGGTCTATTCTTTTGATTTATAAGGGATTTTGCCGATTTCGGCCTATTGGTTAAAAAATGA
GCTGATTTAACAAAAATTTAACGCGAATTTTAACAAAATATTAACGCTTACAATTTGCCATTCGCCATTC
AGGCTGCGCAACTGTTGGGAAGGGCGATCGGTGCGGGCCTCTTCGCTATTACGCCAGCCCAAGCTACCAT
GATAAGTAAGTAATATTAAGGTACGGGAGGTACTTGGAGCGGCCGCAATAAAATATCTTTATTTTCATTA
CATCTGTGTGTTGGTTTTTTGTGTGAATCGATAGTACTAACATACGCTCTCCATCAAAACAAAACGAAAC
AAAACAAACTAGCAAAATAGGCTGTCCCCAGTGCAAGTGCAGGTGCCAGAACATTTCTCTATCGATA
Features (pLannotate 1.2.2; 11 found; start..end, strand, type, name):
    520..2172    +  CDS            luciferase: firefly luciferase; luc+; enhanced luc+ version of the luciferase gene
   2213..2334    -  polyA_signal   SV40 poly(A) signal: SV40 polyadenylation signal
   2357..2425    -  CDS            large T antigen (fragment): large T antigen from SV40 (simian virus 40)
   2441..2573    +  CDS            TcR (fragment): tetracycline efflux protein; tet; confers resistance to tetracycline
   2753..3341    -  rep_origin     ori: high-copy-number ColE1/pMB1/pBR322/pUC origin of replication
   3512..4372    -  CDS            AmpR: β-lactamase; bla; confers resistance to ampicillin, carbenicillin, and related antibiotics
   4373..4477    -  promoter       AmpR promoter: bla
   4504..4932    +  rep_origin     f1 ori (sequence partly withheld): f1 bacteriophage origin of replication; arrow indicates direction of (+) strand synthesis
   4964..5031    -  CDS            lacZα (fragment): LacZα fragment of β-galactosidase; lacZ fragment
   5090..5138    +  polyA_signal   poly(A) signal: synthetic polyadenylation signal
   5152..5243    +  misc_feature   pause site: RNA polymerase II transcriptional pause signal from the human α2 globin gene
