[The description below was written by a language model from this plasmid's Addgene catalogue record and pLannotate feature annotations shown in this document.]
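Description:
pGL3-321/+120 Ebox mut1 is a firefly luciferase promoter-reporter plasmid built on the promoterless pGL3-basic backbone. It is propagated in E. coli using a high-copy ColE1/pUC-type origin and selected with ampicillin through the β-lactamase gene and its own promoter. An f1 phage origin is also present. The feature table additionally flags short fragments of SV40 large T antigen, TcR and lacZα, which are backbone remnants rather than functional genes.

The insert is a 441 bp human genomic fragment from the promoter region of the miR-200b-200a-429 cluster. As the name indicates, it spans positions -321 to +120, and it was cloned between the NheI and BglII sites directly upstream of the luc+ coding sequence. The backbone supplies no eukaryotic promoter, so luciferase expression in transfected cells depends on the activity of the inserted fragment. A synthetic poly(A) signal and a transcriptional pause site lie upstream of the cloning region and limit read-through from the backbone. An SV40 late poly(A) signal terminates the luciferase transcript. This version carries a T-to-G substitution at position -96, which the plasmid name identifies as a mutation of an E-box element.

The associated publication concerns a double-negative feedback loop between ZEB1/SIP1 and the miR-200 family in epithelial-mesenchymal transition. The construct is therefore suited to reporter assays that test how this E-box contributes to regulation of the miR-200b-200a-429 promoter, presumably alongside a wild-type counterpart. Repository sequencing found a single-nucleotide mismatch relative to the depositor's full sequence, and it is not known to affect function.
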