Addgene plasmid #35544: pGL3-321/+120 Ebox mut1
Depositing lab: Greg Goodall. Depositing organization: Central Adelaide Local Health Network. Publication: A double-negative feedback loop between ZEB1-SIP1 and the microRNA-200 family regulates epithelial-mesenchymal transition. Bracken CP, Gregory PA, Kolesnikoff N, Bert AG, Wang J, Shannon MF, Goodall GJ. Cancer Res. 2008 Oct 1;68(19):7846-54. 10.1158/0008-5472.CAN-08-1942 PubMed 18829540.
Backbone
  Vector backbone: pGL3-basic
  Backbone manufacturer: Promega
  Backbone size w/o insert (bp): 4818
  Total vector size (bp): 5250
  Vector type: Luciferase
Growth in bacteria
  Bacterial resistance: Ampicillin, 100 μg/mL
  Growth temperature: 37°C
  Growth strain: DH5alpha
  Copy number: Unknown
Gene/Insert
  Gene/Insert name: promoter region of miR200b-200a-429 genomic cluster (alt names: MIRN200B; MIRN200A; MIRN429)
  Species: H. sapiens (human)
  Insert size (bp): 441
  Mutation: T to G at position -96 in promoter
  GenBank ID: 406984 406983
  Entrez Gene: MIR200B (a.k.a. MIRN200B, mir-200b); MIR429 (a.k.a. MIRN429, hsa-mir-429, mir-429); MIR200A (a.k.a. MIRN200A, mir-200a)
  Promoter: none
  Tag / fusion protein: luciferase (C terminal on backbone)
  Cloning method: Restriction Enzyme; 5′ cloning site NheI (not destroyed); 3′ cloning site BglII (not destroyed)
  Sequencing primers: 5′ CTAGCAAAATAGGCTGTCCC; 3′ CTTTATGTTTTTGGCGTCTTCCA
Terms and licenses: Academic/Nonprofit Terms; Industry Terms: Not Available to Industry
Depositor comments: Please note that Addgene's sequencing results identified a single nucleotide mismatch at bp# 210 when compared to the full plasmid sequence provided by the depositing laboratory. This mismatch is not known to affect the function of the plasmid.
How to cite: pGL3-321/+120 Ebox mut1 was a gift from Greg Goodall (Addgene plasmid # 35544 ; http://n2t.net/addgene:35544 ; RRID:Addgene_35544)
