>Addgene plasmid #35544 | pGL3-321/+120 Ebox mut1 | addgene partial sequence | sequence record 46320 | LucNrev 5'-CCTTATGCAGTTGCTCTCC-3'
GGCGCCGGGCCTTTCTTTATGTTTTTGGCGTCTTCCATGGTGGCTTTACCAACAGTACCGGAATGCCAAG
CTTACTTAGATCGCAGATCTCCTGGCACAGGAAGTCAGTTCAGACCTGCACAGGTGGACAACTCGCCCGT
CTCTGGGAGAGTTTCGAGGGCGACGGGACAATGGGAGGCGGTGGCGAGGTGGGGGCCTCGGGAGGGAAGA
GCCGGCTCGGCGGGGGCTCGCCTTACAAGGAGCAGTGCTCCCCGCCCCACACAGGTGCGAGCTCCCGCTG
GCCAATCTCCGCTCCTGGCCCCCGACCGGTGTGTCCCCTGGGCTCCCATAGGCCGGGCGGGAGGCGGACC
AGTGACGGTGACGCAGGCCCGGGCCCCGCAGGCCCCGCAGACTCCGTCCCGCCCCCACCTTGCCGCCCAC
CGAGGTTGAACAAAAGCCAGGATGGGAAGGCTTCTGTGGGGCCCGTGTGGAGTGTGGGCGACATGGGCAG
GGGTAGGGGCAGCCGCGGGCAACTCTCGCCTCTCCACCTCTGCTAGCACGCGTAAGAGCTCGGTACCTAT
CGATAGAGAAATGTTCTGGCACCTGCACTTGCACTGGGGACAGCCTATTTTGCTAGTTTGTTTTGTTTCG
TTTTGTTTTGATGGAGAGCGTATGTTAGTACTATCGATTCACACAAAAAACCAACACACAGATGTAATGA
AAATAAAGATATTTTATTGCGGCCGCTCCAAGTACCTCCCGTACCTTAATATTACTTACTTATCATGGTA
GCTTGGGCTGGCGTAATAGCGAAGAGGCCCGCACCGATCGCCCTTCCCAACAGTTGCGCAGCCTGAATGG
CGAATGGCAAATTGTAAGCGTTAATATTTTGTTAAAATTCGCGTTAAATTTTTGTTAAATCAGCTCATTT
TTTAACCAATAGGCCGAAATCGGCAA
